Addgene plasmid #13573: pLI50
Purpose: (Empty Backbone)
Depositing lab: Chia Lee. Depositing organization: University of Arkansas for Medical Sciences (UAMS). Publication: Construction of single-copy integration vectors for Staphylococcus aureus. Lee CY, Buranen SL, Ye ZH. Gene. 1991 Jul 15. 103(1):101-5. 10.1016/0378-1119(91)90399-V PubMed 1652539.
Backbone
  Vector backbone: N/A
  Backbone size (bp): 5505
  Vector type: S. aureus-E. coli shuttle vector
  Selectable markers: Chloramphenicol in S. aureus at 37C
Growth in bacteria
  Bacterial resistance: Ampicillin, 100 μg/mL
  Growth temperature: 37°C
  Growth strain: DH5alpha
  Copy number: Unknown
Gene/Insert
  Gene/Insert name: None
  Cloning method: Restriction Enzyme
  Sequencing primers: 5′ N/A
Terms and licenses: Academic/Nonprofit Terms; Industry Terms: Not Available to Industry
Depositor comments: Please note that a 81bp deletion was detected by Addgene upstream of the CmR gene compared to the depositor's reference sequence. The depositor confirmed that this was present in their original stock and does not impact CmR expression or the overall function of the plasmid.
How to cite: pLI50 was a gift from Chia Lee (Addgene plasmid # 13573 ; http://n2t.net/addgene:13573 ; RRID:Addgene_13573)
