[The description below was written by a language model from this plasmid's Addgene catalogue record and pLannotate feature annotations shown in this document.]
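Description:
pLI50 is an empty-backbone shuttle vector that replicates in both Escherichia coli and Staphylococcus aureus, giving a general-purpose cloning vehicle for moving DNA between the two hosts. The catalogue lists a size of about 5.5 kb, while the sequenced record is 5,424 nt. The gap matches a depositor-acknowledged 81 bp deletion upstream of the chloramphenicol resistance gene, which was present in the original stock and is reported not to affect resistance expression or plasmid function. No insert is carried, and the parental backbone is not named in the record.

The E. coli portion consists of a ColE1/pMB1-type origin of replication, the pBR322 bom (basis of mobility) region, a short remnant of rop, and the β-lactamase gene with its own promoter for ampicillin selection. Copy number is recorded as unknown. The Gram-positive portion carries a staphylococcal cat gene encoding chloramphenicol acetyltransferase, which provides chloramphenicol selection in S. aureus. It also carries a RepB-type replication protein gene and a fragment of a cop replication-control gene, which presumably support plasmid maintenance in staphylococci. A truncated kanamycin nucleotidyltransferase (knt) fragment is also annotated. It appears to be a leftover of the plasmid's construction, and kanamycin is not listed as a selectable marker.

Cloning is by restriction enzymes into a pUC18/19-type multiple cloning site. No promoter for driving insert expression is annotated next to this site, so cloned genes would likely need their own regulatory sequences. The associated publication concerns single-copy integration vectors for S. aureus, but the record does not say what role pLI50 plays in that system.
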