Features (pLannotate 1.2.2; 10 found; start..end, strand, type, name):
     71..127     +  misc_feature   MCS: pUC18/19 multiple cloning site
    655..1302    -  CDS            cat: CAT1_STAAU - Experimental evidence at transcript level: Swiss-Prot protein existence level 2. This enzyme is an effector of chloramphenicol resistance in bacteria. From Staphylococcus aureus.
   1487..1582    -  CDS            cop (fragment): COP1_STAAU - Protein predicted: Swiss-Prot protein existence level 4. Putative control of replication message. From Staphylococcus aureus.
   1726..2730    +  CDS            repB: RepB replication protein; repB; from Enterococcus faecalis plasmid pAMα1 AAN03827.1 22652809.0
   2902..3111    +  CDS            knt (fragment): KANU_BACSP - Also known as kan. Experimental evidence at protein level: Swiss-Prot protein existence level 1. Inactivates the antibiotic kanamycin by catalyzing the transfer of a nucleotidyl group from nucleoside triphosphates such as ATP to the 4'-hydroxyl group of the aminoglycoside. From Bacillus sp.
   3200..3242    +  CDS            rop (fragment): Rop protein, which maintains plasmids at low copy number; rop
   3344..3484    +  misc_feature   bom: basis of mobility region from pBR322
   3670..4258    -  rep_origin     ori: high-copy-number ColE1/pMB1/pBR322/pUC origin of replication
   4429..5289    -  CDS            AmpR: β-lactamase; bla; confers resistance to ampicillin, carbenicillin, and related antibiotics
   5290..5394    -  promoter       AmpR promoter: bla
>Addgene plasmid #13573 | pLI50 | addgene full sequence | sequence record 403719 | Addgene NGS Result
CTAAGAAACCATTATTATCATGACATTAACCTATAAAAATAGGCGTATCACGAGGCCCTTTCGTCTTCAA
GAATTCGAGCTCGGTACCCGGGGATCCTCTAGAGTCGACCTGCAGGCATGCAAGCTTCTGTAGGTTTTTA
GGCATAAAACTATATGATTTACCCCTAAATCTTTAAAATGCCCCTTAAAATTCAAAATAAAGGCATTTAA
AATTTAAATATTTCTTGTGATAAAGTTTGTTAAAAAGGAGTGGTTTTATGACTGTTATGTGGTTATCGAT
TATAGGTATGTGGTTTTGTATTGGAATGGCATTTTTTGCTATCAAGGTTATTAAAAATAAAAATTAGACC
ACGCATTTATGCCGAGAAAATTTATTGTGCGTTGAGAAGAACCCTTAACTAAACTTGCAGACGAATGTCG
GCATAGCGTGAGCTATTAAGCCGACCATTCGACAAGTTTTGGGATTGTTAAGGGTTCCGAGGCTCAACGT
CAATAAAGCAATTGGAATAAAGAAGCGAAAAAGGAGAAGTCGGTTCAGAAAAAGAAGGATATGGATCTGG
AGCTGTAATATAAAAACCTTCTTCAACTAACGGGGCAGGTTAGTGACATTAGAAAACCGACTGTAAAAAG
TACAGTCGGCATTATCTCATATTATAAAAGCCAGTCATTAGGCCTATCTGACAATTCCTGAATAGAGTTC
ATAAACAATCCTGCATGATAACCATCACAAACAGAATGATGTACCTGTAAAGATAGCGGTAAATATATTG
AATTACCTTTATTAATGAATTTTCCTGCTGTAATAATGGGTAGAAGGTAATTACTATTATTATTGATATT
TAAGTTAAACCCAGTAAATGAAGTCCATGGAATAATAGAAAGAGAAAAAGCATTTTCAGGTATAGGTGTT
TTGGGAAACAATTTCCCCGAACCATTATATTTCTCTACATCAGAAAGGTATAAATCATAAAACTCTTTGA
AGTCATTCTTTACAGGAGTCCAAATACCAGAGAATGTTTTAGATACACCATCAAAAATTGTATAAAGTGG
CTCTAACTTATCCCAATAACCTAACTCTCCGTCGCTATTGTAACCAGTTCTAAAAGCTGTATTTGAGTTT
ATCACCCTTGTCACTAAGAAAATAAATGCAGGGTAAAATTTATATCCTTCTTGTTTTATGTTTCGGTATA
AAACACTAATATCAATTTCTGTGGTTATACTAAAAGTCGTTTGTTGGTTCAAATAATGATTAAATATCTC
TTTTCTCTTCCAATTGTCTAAATCAATTTTATTAAAGTTCATTTGATATGCCTCCTAAATTTTTATCTAA
AGTGAATTTAGGAGGCTTACTTGTCTGCTTTCTTCATTAGAATCAATCCTTTTTTAAAAGTCAATATTAC
TGTAACATAAATATATATTTTAAAAATATCCCACTTTATCCAATTTTCGTTTGTTGAACTAATGGGTGCT
TTAGTTGAAGAATAAAAGACCACATTAAAAAATGTGGTCTTTTGTGTTTTTTTAAAGGATTTGAGCGTAG
CGAAAAATCCTTTTCTTTCTTATCTTGATACATATAGAAATAACGTCATTTTTATTTTAGTTGCTGAAAG
GTGCGTTGAAGTGTTGGTATGTATGTGTTTTAAAGTATTGAAAACCCTTAAAATTGGTTGCACAGAAAAA
CCCCATCTGTTAAAGTTATAAGTGACTAAACAAATAACTAAATAGATGGGGGTTTCTTTTAATATTATGT
GTCCTAATAGTAGCATTTATTCAGATGAAAAATCAAGGGTTTTAGTGGACAAGACAAAAAGTGGAAAAGT
GAGACCATGGAGAGAAAAGAAAATCGCTAATGTTGATTACTTTGAACTTCTGCATATTCTTGAATTTAAA
AAGGCTGAAAGAGTAAAAGATTGTGCTGAAATATTAGAGTATAAACAAAATCGTGAAACAGGCGAAAGAA
AGTTGTATCGAGTGTGGTTTTGTAAATCCAGGCTTTGTCCAATGTGCAACTGGAGGAGAGCAATGAAACA
TGGCATTCAGTCACAAAAGGTTGTTGCTGAAGTTATTAAACAAAAGCCAACAGTTCGTTGGTTGTTTCTC
ACATTAACAGTTAAAAATGTTTATGATGGCGAAGAATTAAATAAGAGTTTGTCAGATATGGCTCAAGGAT
TTCGCCGAATGATGCAATATAAAAAAATTAATAAAAATCTTGTTGGTTTTATGCGTGCAACGGAAGTGAC
AATAAATAATAAAGATAATTCTTATAATCAGCACATGCATGTATTGGTATGTGTGGAACCAACTTATTTT
AAGAATACAGAAAACTACGTGAATCAAAAACAATGGATTCAATTTTGGAAAAAGGCAATGAAATTAGACT
ATGATCCAAATGTAAAAGTTCAAATGATTCGACCGAAAAATAAATATAAATCGGATATACAATCGGCAAT
TGACGAAACTGCAAAATATCCTGTAAAGGATACGGATTTTATGACCGATGATGAAGAAAAGAATTTGAAA
CGTTTGTCTGATTTGGAGGAAGGTTTACACCGTAAAAGGTTAATCTCCTATGGTGGTTTGTTAAAAGAAA
TACATAAAAAATTAAACCTTGATGACACAGAAGAAGGCGATTTGATTCATACAGATGATGACGAAAAAGC
CGATGAAGATGGATTTTCTATTATTGCAATGTGGAATTGGGAACGGAAAAATTATTTTATTAAAGAGTAG
TTCAACAAACGGGCCAGTTTGTTGAAGATTAGATGCTATAATTGTTATTAAAAGGATTGAAGGATGCTTA
GGAAGACGAGTTATTAATAGCTGAATAAGAACGGTGCTCTCCAAATATTCTTATTTAGAAAAGCAAATCT
AAAATTATCTGAAAAGGGAATGAGAATAGTGAATGGACCAATAATAATGACTAGAGAAGAAAGAATGAAG
ATTGTTCATGAAATTAAGGAACGAATATTGGATAAATATGGGGATGATGTTAAGGCTATTGGTGTTTATG
GCTCTCTTGGTCGTCAGACTGATGGGCCCTATTCGGATATTGAGATGATGTGTGTCATGTCAACAGAGGA
AGCAGAGTTCAGCCATGAATGGACAACCGGAAAGAGCGAAAATGCCTCACATTTGTGCCACCTAAAAAGG
AGCGATTTACATATGAGTTATGCAGTTTGTAGAATGCAAAAAGTGAAATCAGCTGCCTCGCGCGTTTCGG
TGATGACGGTGAAAACCTCTGACACATGCAGCTCCCGGAGACGGTCACAGCTTGTCTGTAAGCGGATGCC
GGGAGCAGACAAGCCCGTCAGGGCGCGTCAGCGGGTGTTGGCGGGTGTCGGGGCGCAGCCATGACCCAGT
CACGTAGCGATAGCGGAGTGTATACTGGCTTAACTATGCGGCATCAGAGCAGATTGTACTGAGAGTGCAC
CATATGCGGTGTGAAATACCGCACAGATGCGTAAGGAGAAAATACCGCATCAGGCGCTCTTCCGCTTCCT
CGCTCACTGACTCGCTGCGCTCGGTCGTTCGGCTGCGGCGAGCGGTATCAGCTCACTCAAAGGCGGTAAT
ACGGTTATCCACAGAATCAGGGGATAACGCAGGAAAGAACATGTGAGCAAAAGGCCAGCAAAAGGCCAGG
AACCGTAAAAAGGCCGCGTTGCTGGCGTTTTTCCATAGGCTCCGCCCCCCTGACGAGCATCACAAAAATC
GACGCTCAAGTCAGAGGTGGCGAAACCCGACAGGACTATAAAGATACCAGGCGTTTCCCCCTGGAAGCTC
CCTCGTGCGCTCTCCTGTTCCGACCCTGCCGCTTACCGGATACCTGTCCGCCTTTCTCCCTTCGGGAAGC
GTGGCGCTTTCTCATAGCTCACGCTGTAGGTATCTCAGTTCGGTGTAGGTCGTTCGCTCCAAGCTGGGCT
GTGTGCACGAACCCCCCGTTCAGCCCGACCGCTGCGCCTTATCCGGTAACTATCGTCTTGAGTCCAACCC
GGTAAGACACGACTTATCGCCACTGGCAGCAGCCACTGGTAACAGGATTAGCAGAGCGAGGTATGTAGGC
GGTGCTACAGAGTTCTTGAAGTGGTGGCCTAACTACGGCTACACTAGAAGGACAGTATTTGGTATCTGCG
CTCTGCTGAAGCCAGTTACCTTCGGAAAAAGAGTTGGTAGCTCTTGATCCGGCAAACAAACCACCGCTGG
TAGCGGTGGTTTTTTTGTTTGCAAGCAGCAGATTACGCGCAGAAAAAAAGGATCTCAAGAAGATCCTTTG
ATCTTTTCTACGGGGTCTGACGCTCAGTGGAACGAAAACTCACGTTAAGGGATTTTGGTCATGAGATTAT
CAAAAAGGATCTTCACCTAGATCCTTTTAAATTAAAAATGAAGTTTTAAATCAATCTAAAGTATATATGA
GTAAACTTGGTCTGACAGTTACCAATGCTTAATCAGTGAGGCACCTATCTCAGCGATCTGTCTATTTCGT
TCATCCATAGTTGCCTGACTCCCCGTCGTGTAGATAACTACGATACGGGAGGGCTTACCATCTGGCCCCA
GTGCTGCAATGATACCGCGAGACCCACGCTCACCGGCTCCAGATTTATCAGCAATAAACCAGCCAGCCGG
AAGGGCCGAGCGCAGAAGTGGTCCTGCAACTTTATCCGCCTCCATCCAGTCTATTAATTGTTGCCGGGAA
GCTAGAGTAAGTAGTTCGCCAGTTAATAGTTTGCGCAACGTTGTTGCCATTGCTGCAGGCATCGTGGTGT
CACGCTCGTCGTTTGGTATGGCTTCATTCAGCTCCGGTTCCCAACGATCAAGGCGAGTTACATGATCCCC
CATGTTGTGCAAAAAAGCGGTTAGCTCCTTCGGTCCTCCGATCGTTGTCAGAAGTAAGTTGGCCGCAGTG
TTATCACTCATGGTTATGGCAGCACTGCATAATTCTCTTACTGTCATGCCATCCGTAAGATGCTTTTCTG
TGACTGGTGAGTACTCAACCAAGTCATTCTGAGAATAGTGTATGCGGCGACCGAGTTGCTCTTGCCCGGC
GTCAACACGGGATAATACCGCGCCACATAGCAGAACTTTAAAAGTGCTCATCATTGGAAAACGTTCTTCG
GGGCGAAAACTCTCAAGGATCTTACCGCTGTTGAGATCCAGTTCGATGTAACCCACTCGTGCACCCAACT
GATCTTCAGCATCTTTTACTTTCACCAGCGTTTCTGGGTGAGCAAAAACAGGAAGGCAAAATGCCGCAAA
AAAGGGAATAAGGGCGACACGGAAATGTTGAATACTCATACTCTTCCTTTTTCAATATTATTGAAGCATT
TATCAGGGTTATTGTCTCATGAGCGGATACATATTTGAATGTATTTAGAAAAATAAACAAATAGGGGTTC
CGCGCACATTTCCCCGAAAAGTGCCACCTGACGT
