>Addgene plasmid #13573 | pLI50 | addgene partial sequence | sequence record 19993 | pGEX-3 5'-CCGGGAGCTGCATGTGTCAGAGG-3'
GTNCCGAACGCGCGAGGCAGCTGATTTCACTTTTTGCATTCTACAAACTGCATAACTCATATGTAAATCG
CTCCTTTTTAGGTGGCACAAATGTGAGGCATTTTCGCTCTTTCCGGTTGTCCATTCATGGCTGAACTCTG
CTTCCTCTGTTGACATGACACACATCATCTCAATATCCGAATAGGGCCCATCAGTCTGACGACCAAGAGA
GCCATAAACACCAATAGCCTTAACATCATCCCCATATTTATCCAATATTCGTTCCTTAATTTCATGAACA
ATCTTCATTCTTTCTTCTCTAGTCATTATTATTGGTCCATTCACTATTCTCATTCCCTTTTCAGATAATT
TTAGATTTGCTTTTCTAAATAAGAATATTTGGAGAGCACCGTTCTTATTCAGCTATTAATAACTCGTCTT
CCTAAGCATCCTTCAATCCTTTTAATAACAATTATAGCATCTAATCTTCAACAAACTGGCCCGTTTGTTG
AACTACTCTTTAATAAAATAATTTTTCCGTTCCCAATTCCACATTGCAATAATAGAAAATCCATCTTCAT
CGGCTTTTTCGTCATCATCTGTATGAATCAAATCGCCTTCTTCTGTGTCATCAAGGTTTAATTTTTTTNG
NTTTTTTTTANACAANCCNCGATAGGGAGATTAACCNTTTTACGGNGGAAACCTTCCNCCAAATAAANAA
ACGTTTCAAATTCTTTTTTTCCACCGGGGAAAAAANCGGTANCTTTANGGATATTNGCAGTTCGTCATTG
CCGATGNATATCGATTATATTATTTCGGCGATCATTGACTTTACATTGGACAAGTCAATTCATGCNTTTN
